Addgene plasmid #158682: YAP/TAZ-TRE-mStrawberry reporter
Purpose: This plasmid is a YAP/TAZ pathway reporter. It has a YAP/TAZ-responsive synthetic promoter driving the expression of mStrawberry-pGK-BSD
Depositing lab: Ravid Straussman. Depositing organization: Weizmann Institute of Science. Publication: Visual barcodes for clonal-multiplexing of live microscopy-based assays. Kaufman T, Nitzan E, Firestein N, Ginzberg MB, Iyengar S, Patel N, Ben-Hamo R, Porat Z, Hunter J, Hilfinger A, Rotter V, Kafri R, Straussman R. Nat Commun. 2022 May 18;13(1):2725. doi: 10.1038/s41467-022-30008-0. PubMed 35585055.
Backbone
  Vector backbone: pLKO.1
  Backbone size w/o insert (bp): 7728
  Vector type: Mammalian Expression, Lentiviral
  Selectable markers: Blasticidin
Growth in bacteria
  Bacterial resistance: Ampicillin, 100 μg/mL
  Growth temperature: 37°C
  Growth strain: NEB Stable
  Copy number: High Copy
Gene/Insert
  Gene/Insert name: mStrawberry
  Species: H. sapiens (human)
  Insert size (bp): 341
  Cloning method: Gibson Cloning
Resource information
  A portion of this plasmid was derived from a plasmid made by: 8xGTIIC-luciferase
Terms and licenses: Academic/Nonprofit Terms; Industry Terms: Not Available to Industry
How to cite: YAP/TAZ-TRE-mStrawberry reporter was a gift from Ravid Straussman (Addgene plasmid # 158682 ; http://n2t.net/addgene:158682 ; RRID:Addgene_158682)
