[The description below was written by a language model from this plasmid's Addgene catalogue record and pLannotate feature annotations shown in this document.]
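Description:
YAP/TAZ-TRE-mStrawberry reporter is a third-generation-style, self-inactivating lentiviral plasmid built on the pLKO.1 backbone and designed to report YAP/TAZ transcriptional activity in live mammalian cells. In bacteria it is maintained through a high-copy ColE1/pUC origin and ampicillin resistance (AmpR); an f1 origin, an SV40 origin and remnants of lac/pBluescript cloning sequences are also present. The viral portion comprises an RSV promoter fused to a truncated HIV-1 5' LTR, the Ψ packaging signal with a gag fragment, the RRE for Rev-dependent export of the genomic RNA, a cPPT/CTS, WPRE and a ΔU3 3' LTR followed by an SV40 poly(A) signal. These elements allow packaging into lentiviral particles when helper functions are supplied in trans, followed by stable integration with the viral LTR promoter inactivated.

According to the catalogue entry, the payload is a synthetic YAP/TAZ-responsive promoter driving the monomeric red fluorescent protein mStrawberry, so red fluorescence serves as a readout of pathway activity. Part of the plasmid derives from 8xGTIIC-luciferase, presumably the source of the responsive element. That promoter is not annotated in either feature table; it most likely occupies the unannotated stretch just upstream of the mStrawberry coding sequence, which is also where the two sequencing records (7,983 and 8,069 nt) differ in length. Downstream, an independent human PGK promoter expresses blasticidin S deaminase, allowing selection of transduced cells regardless of reporter state. The listed insert size of 341 bp and human species do not match the 708 bp Discosoma-derived mStrawberry coding sequence and may instead describe the promoter element. The associated publication concerns multiplexed live microscopy-based assays.
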