Features (pLannotate 1.2.2; 27 found; start..end, strand, type, name):
      1..708     +  CDS            mStrawberry: mStrawberry is a basic (constitutively fluorescent) red fluorescent protein published in 2004, derived from Discosoma sp.. It is reported to be a somewhat slowly-maturing monomer with low acid sensitivity.
    753..870     +  misc_feature   cPPT/CTS: central polypurine tract and central termination sequence of HIV-1
    929..1429    +  promoter       hPGK promoter: human phosphoglycerate kinase 1 promoter
   1441..1836    +  CDS            BSD: blasticidin S deaminase; Aspergillus terreus BSD; confers resistance to blasticidin
   1872..2460    +  misc_feature   WPRE: woodchuck hepatitis virus posttranscriptional regulatory element
   2511..2530    +  misc_feature   cPPT/CTS (fragment): central polypurine tract and central termination sequence of HIV-1
   2532..2765    +  LTR            3' LTR (ΔU3): self-inactivating 3' long terminal repeat (LTR) from HIV-1
   2843..2964    +  polyA_signal   SV40 poly(A) signal: SV40 polyadenylation signal
   3004..3139    +  rep_origin     SV40 ori: SV40 origin of replication
   3160..3178    -  promoter       T7 promoter: promoter for bacteriophage T7 RNA polymerase
   3186..3341    +  CDS            lacZα (fragment): LacZα fragment of β-galactosidase; lacZ fragment
   3346..3774    +  rep_origin     f1 ori (sequence partly withheld): f1 bacteriophage origin of replication; arrow indicates direction of (+) strand synthesis
   3827..3931    +  promoter       AmpR promoter: bla
   3932..4792    +  CDS            AmpR: β-lactamase; bla; confers resistance to ampicillin, carbenicillin, and related antibiotics
   4963..5551    +  rep_origin     ori: high-copy-number ColE1/pMB1/pBR322/pUC origin of replication
   5734..5826    +  CDS            lacI (fragment): lac repressor; lacI; The lac repressor binds to the lac operator to inhibit transcription in E. coli. This inhibition can be relieved by adding lactose or isopropyl-β-D-thiogalactopyranoside (IPTG).
   5839..5860    +  protein_bind   CAP binding site: CAP binding activates transcription in the presence of cAMP. E. coli catabolite activator protein
   5875..5905    +  promoter       lac promoter: promoter for the E. coli lac operon
   5913..5929    +  protein_bind   lac operator: The lac repressor binds to the lac operator to inhibit transcription in E. coli. This inhibition can be relieved by adding lactose or isopropyl-β-D-thiogalactopyranoside (IPTG). lac repressor encoded by lacI
   5974..5992    +  promoter       T3 promoter: promoter for bacteriophage T3 RNA polymerase
   6020..6246    +  promoter       RSV promoter: Rous sarcoma virus enhancer/promoter
   6247..6427    +  LTR            5' LTR (truncated): truncated 5' long terminal repeat (LTR) from HIV-1
   6474..6599    +  misc_feature   HIV-1 Ψ: packaging signal of human immunodeficiency virus type 1
   6583..6946    +  CDS            HIV-1 gag (fragment): gag protein from human immunodeficiency virus 1; gag
   7092..7325    +  misc_feature   RRE: The Rev response element (RRE) of HIV-1 allows for Rev-dependent mRNA export from the nucleus to the cytoplasm.
   7702..7723    +  CDS            Rev (fragment): human immunodeficiency virus 1 (HIV-1) Rev protein; rev; enhances nuclear export of unspliced and incompletely spliced viral mRNAs
   7825..7851    -  misc_feature   MCS (fragment): pBluescript multiple cloning site
>Addgene plasmid #158682 | YAP/TAZ-TRE-mStrawberry reporter | addgene full sequence | sequence record 454081 | Addgene Long Read Sequencing Result
ATGGTGAGCAAGGGCGAGGAGAATAACATGGCCATCATCAAGGAGTTCATGCGCTTCAAGGTGCGCATGG
AGGGCTCCGTGAACGGCCACGAGTTCGAGATCGAGGGCGAGGGCGAGGGCCGCCCCTACGAGGGCACCCA
GACCGCCAAGCTGAAGGTGACCAAGGGTGGCCCCCTGCCCTTCGCCTGGGACATCCTAACCCCCAACTTC
ACCTACGGCTCCAAGGCCTACGTGAAGCACCCCGCCGACATCCCCGACTACTTGAAGCTGTCCTTCCCCG
AGGGCTTCAAGTGGGAGCGCGTGATGAACTTCGAGGACGGCGGCGTGGTGACCGTGACCCAGGACTCCTC
CCTGCAGGACGGCGAGTTCATCTACAAGGTGAAGCTGCGCGGCACCAACTTCCCCTCCGACGGCCCCGTA
ATGCAGAAGAAGACCATGGGCTGGGAGGCCTCCTCCGAGCGGATGTACCCCGAGGACGGCGCCCTGAAGG
GCGAGATCAAGATGAGGCTGAAGCTGAAGGACGGCGGCCACTACGACGCTGAGGTCAAGACCACCTACAA
GGCCAAGAAGCCCGTGCAGCTGCCCGGCGCCTACATCGTCGGCATCAAGTTGGACATCACCTCCCACAAC
GAGGACTACACCATCGTGGAACTGTACGAACGCGCCGAGGGCCGCCACTCCACCGGCGGCATGGACGAGC
TGTACAAGTAAGAATTCTAGATCTTGAGACAAATGGCAGTATTCATCCACAATTTTAAAAGAAAAGGGGG
GATTGGGGGGTACAGTGCAGGGGAAAGAATAGTAGACATAATAGCAACAGACATACAAACTAAAGAATTA
CAAAAACAAATTACAAAAATTCAAAATTTTCGGGTTTATTACAGGGACAGCAGAGATCCACTTTGGCGCC
GGCTCGAGGGGGCCCGGGTTGCGCCTTTTCCAAGGCAGCCCTGGGTTTGCGCAGGGACGCGGCTGCTCTG
GGCGTGGTTCCGGGAAACGCAGCGGCGCCGACCCTGGGTCTCGCACATTCTTCACGTCCGTTCGCAGCGT
CACCCGGATCTTCGCCGCTACCCTTGTGGGCCCCCCGGCGACGCTTCCTGCTCCGCCCCTAAGTCGGGAA
GGTTCCTTGCGGTTCGCGGCGTGCCGGACGTGACAAACGGAAGCCGCACGTCTCACTAGTACCCTCGCAG
ACGGACAGCGCCAGGGAGCAATGGCAGCGCGCCGACCGCGATGGGCTGTGGCCAATAGCGGCTGCTCAGC
AGGGCGCGCCGAGAGCAGCGGCCGGGAAGGGGCGGTGCGGGAGGCGGGGTGTGGGGCGGTAGTGTGGGCC
CTGTTCCTGCCCGCGCGGTGTTCCGCATTCTGCAAGCCTCCGGAGCGCACGTCGGCAGTCGGCTCCCTCG
TTGACCGAATCACCGACCTCTCTCCCCAGGGGGTACCACCATGGCCAAGCCTTTGTCTCAAGAAGAATCC
ACCCTCATTGAAAGAGCAACGGCTACAATCAACAGCATCCCCATCTCTGAAGACTACAGCGTCGCCAGCG
CAGCTCTCTCTAGCGACGGCCGCATCTTCACTGGTGTCAATGTATATCATTTTACTGGGGGACCTTGTGC
AGAACTCGTGGTGCTGGGCACTGCTGCTGCTGCGGCAGCTGGCAACCTGACTTGTATCGTCGCGATCGGA
AATGAGAACAGGGGCATCTTGAGCCCCTGCGGACGGTGCCGACAGGTGCTTCTCGATCTGCATCCTGGGA
TCAAAGCCATAGTGAAGGACAGTGATGGACAGCCGACGGCAGTTGGGATTCGTGAATTGCTGCCCTCTGG
TTATGTGTGGGAGGGCCTGCAGCTGCAGTAGTAAAGACGCGTTAAGTCGACAATCAACCTCTGGATTACA
AAATTTGTGAAAGATTGACTGGTATTCTTAACTATGTTGCTCCTTTTACGCTATGTGGATACGCTGCTTT
AATGCCTTTGTATCATGCTATTGCTTCCCGTATGGCTTTCATTTTCTCCTCCTTGTATAAATCCTGGTTG
CTGTCTCTTTATGAGGAGTTGTGGCCCGTTGTCAGGCAACGTGGCGTGGTGTGCACTGTGTTTGCTGACG
CAACCCCCACTGGTTGGGGCATTGCCACCACCTGTCAGCTCCTTTCCGGGACTTTCGCTTTCCCCCTCCC
TATTGCCACGGCGGAACTCATCGCCGCCTGCCTTGCCCGCTGCTGGACAGGGGCTCGGCTGTTGGGCACT
GACAATTCCGTGGTGTTGTCGGGGAAATCATCGTCCTTTCCTTGGCTGCTCGCCTGTGTTGCCACCTGGA
TTCTGCGCGGGACGTCCTTCTGCTACGTCCCTTCGGCCCTCAATCCAGCGGACCTTCCTTCCCGCGGCCT
GCTGCCGGCTCTGCGGCCTCTTCCGCGTCTTCGCCTTCGCCCTCAGACGAGTCGGATCTCCCTTTGGGCC
GCCTCCCCGCGTCGACTTTAAGACCAATGACTTACAAGGCAGCTGTAGATCTTAGCCACTTTTTAAAAGA
AAAGGGGGGACTGGAAGGGCTAATTCACTCCCAACGAAGACAAGATCTGCTTTTTGCTTGTACTGGGTCT
CTCTGGTTAGACCAGATCTGAGCCTGGGAGCTCTCTGGCTAACTAGGGAACCCACTGCTTAAGCCTCAAT
AAAGCTTGCCTTGAGTGCTTCAAGTAGTGTGTGCCCGTCTGTTGTGTGACTCTGGTAACTAGAGATCCCT
CAGACCCTTTTAGTCAGTGTGGAAAATCTCTAGCAGTACGTATAGTAGTTCATGTCATCTTATTATTCAG
TATTTATAACTTGCAAAGAAATGAATATCAGAGAGTGAGAGGAACTTGTTTATTGCAGCTTATAATGGTT
ACAAATAAAGCAATAGCATCACAAATTTCACAAATAAAGCATTTTTTTCACTGCATTCTAGTTGTGGTTT
GTCCAAACTCATCAATGTATCTTATCATGTCTGGCTCTAGCTATCCCGCCCCTAACTCCGCCCATCCCGC
CCCTAACTCCGCCCAGTTCCGCCCATTCTCCGCCCCATGGCTGACTAATTTTTTTTATTTATGCAGAGGC
CGAGGCCGCCTCGGCCTCTGAGCTATTCCAGAAGTAGTGAGGAGGCTTTTTTGGAGGCCTAGGGACGTAC
CCAATTCGCCCTATAGTGAGTCGTATTACGCGCGCTCACTGGCCGTCGTTTTACAACGTCGTGACTGGGA
AAACCCTGGCGTTACCCAACTTAATCGCCTTGCAGCACATCCCCCTTTCGCCAGCTGGCGTAATAGCGAA
GAGGCCCGCACCGATCGCCCTTCCCAACAGTTGCGCAGCCTGAATGGCGAATGGG
[124 nt withheld, positions 3346-3469]
C
[91 nt withheld, positions 3471-3561]
A
[49 nt withheld, positions 3563-3611]
CCTTTGACGTTGGAGTCCACGTTCTTT
[37 nt withheld, positions 3639-3675]
ACCCTATCTCGGTCTATTCTTTTGATTTATAAGGGATTTTGCCGATTTCGGCCTATTGGTTAAAAAATGA
GCTGATTTAACAAAAATTTAACGCGAATTTTAACAAAATATTAACGCTTACAATTTAGGTGGCACTTTTC
GGGGAAATGTGCGCGGAACCCCTATTTGTTTATTTTTCTAAATACATTCAAATATGTATCCGCTCATGAG
ACAATAACCCTGATAAATGCTTCAATAATATTGAAAAAGGAAGAGTATGAGTATTCAACATTTCCGTGTC
GCCCTTATTCCCTTTTTTGCGGCATTTTGCCTTCCTGTTTTTGCTCACCCAGAAACGCTGGTGAAAGTAA
AAGATGCTGAAGATCAGTTGGGTGCACGAGTGGGTTACATCGAACTGGATCTCAACAGCGGTAAGATCCT
TGAGAGTTTTCGCCCCGAAGAACGTTTTCCAATGATGAGCACTTTTAAAGTTCTGCTATGTGGCGCGGTA
TTATCCCGTATTGACGCCGGGCAAGAGCAACTCGGTCGCCGCATACACTATTCTCAGAATGACTTGGTTG
AGTACTCACCAGTCACAGAAAAGCATCTTACGGATGGCATGACAGTAAGAGAATTATGCAGTGCTGCCAT
AACCATGAGTGATAACACTGCGGCCAACTTACTTCTGACAACGATCGGAGGACCGAAGGAGCTAACCGCT
TTTTTGCACAACATGGGGGATCATGTAACTCGCCTTGATCGTTGGGAACCGGAGCTGAATGAAGCCATAC
CAAACGACGAGCGTGACACCACGATGCCTGTAGCAATGGCAACAACGTTGCGCAAACTATTAACTGGCGA
ACTACTTACTCTAGCTTCCCGGCAACAATTAATAGACTGGATGGAGGCGGATAAAGTTGCAGGACCACTT
CTGCGCTCGGCCCTTCCGGCTGGCTGGTTTATTGCTGATAAATCTGGAGCCGGTGAGCGTGGGTCTCGCG
GTATCATTGCAGCACTGGGGCCAGATGGTAAGCCCTCCCGTATCGTAGTTATCTACACGACGGGGAGTCA
GGCAACTATGGATGAACGAAATAGACAGATCGCTGAGATAGGTGCCTCACTGATTAAGCATTGGTAACTG
TCAGACCAAGTTTACTCATATATACTTTAGATTGATTTAAAACTTCATTTTTAATTTAAAAGGATCTAGG
TGAAGATCCTTTTTGATAATCTCATGACCAAAATCCCTTAACGTGAGTTTTCGTTCCACTGAGCGTCAGA
CCCCGTAGAAAAGATCAAAGGATCTTCTTGAGATCCTTTTTTTCTGCGCGTAATCTGCTGCTTGCAAACA
AAAAAACCACCGCTACCAGCGGTGGTTTGTTTGCCGGATCAAGAGCTACCAACTCTTTTTCCGAAGGTAA
CTGGCTTCAGCAGAGCGCAGATACCAAATACTGTTCTTCTAGTGTAGCCGTAGTTAGGCCACCACTTCAA
GAACTCTGTAGCACCGCCTACATACCTCGCTCTGCTAATCCTGTTACCAGTGGCTGCTGCCAGTGGCGAT
AAGTCGTGTCTTACCGGGTTGGACTCAAGACGATAGTTACCGGATAAGGCGCAGCGGTCGGGCTGAACGG
GGGGTTCGTGCACACAGCCCAGCTTGGAGCGAACGACCTACACCGAACTGAGATACCTACAGCGTGAGCT
ATGAGAAAGCGCCACGCTTCCCGAAGGGAGAAAGGCGGACAGGTATCCGGTAAGCGGCAGGGTCGGAACA
GGAGAGCGCACGAGGGAGCTTCCAGGGGGAAACGCCTGGTATCTTTATAGTCCTGTCGGGTTTCGCCACC
TCTGACTTGAGCGTCGATTTTTGTGATGCTCGTCAGGGGGGCGGAGCCTATGGAAAAACGCCAGCAACGC
GGCCTTTTTACGGTTCCTGGCCTTTTGCTGGCCTTTTGCTCACATGTTCTTTCCTGCGTTATCCCCTGAT
TCTGTGGATAACCGTATTACCGCCTTTGAGTGAGCTGATACCGCTCGCCGCAGCCGAACGACCGAGCGCA
GCGAGTCAGTGAGCGAGGAAGCGGAAGAGCGCCCAATACGCAAACCGCCTCTCCCCGCGCGTTGGCCGAT
TCATTAATGCAGCTGGCACGACAGGTTTCCCGACTGGAAAGCGGGCAGTGAGCGCAACGCAATTAATGTG
AGTTAGCTCACTCATTAGGCACCCCAGGCTTTACACTTTATGCTTCCGGCTCGTATGTTGTGTGGAATTG
TGAGCGGATAACAATTTCACACAGGAAACAGCTATGACCATGATTACGCCAAGCGCGCAATTAACCCTCA
CTAAAGGGAACAAAAGCTGGAGCTGCAAGCTTAATGTAGTCTTATGCAATACTCTTGTAGTCTTGCAACA
TGGTAACGATGAGTTAGCAACATGCCTTACAAGGAGAGAAAAAGCACCGTGCATGCCGATTGGTGGAAGT
AAGGTGGTACGATCGTGCCTTATTAGGAAGGCAACAGACGGGTCTGACATGGATTGGACGAACCACTGAA
TTGCCGCATTGCAGAGATATTGTATTTAAGTGCCTAGCTCGATACATAAACGGGTCTCTCTGGTTAGACC
AGATCTGAGCCTGGGAGCTCTCTGGCTAACTAGGGAACCCACTGCTTAAGCCTCAATAAAGCTTGCCTTG
AGTGCTTCAAGTAGTGTGTGCCCGTCTGTTGTGTGACTCTGGTAACTAGAGATCCCTCAGACCCTTTTAG
TCAGTGTGGAAAATCTCTAGCAGTGGCGCCCGAACAGGGACTTGAAAGCGAAAGGGAAACCAGAGGAGCT
CTCTCGACGCAGGACTCGGCTTGCTGAAGCGCGCACGGCAAGAGGCGAGGGGCGGCGACTGGTGAGTACG
CCAAAAATTTTGACTAGCGGAGGCTAGAAGGAGAGAGATGGGTGCGAGAGCGTCAGTATTAAGCGGGGGA
GAATTAGATCGCGATGGGAAAAAATTCGGTTAAGGCCAGGGGGAAAGAAAAAATATAAATTAAAACATAT
AGTATGGGCAAGCAGGGAGCTAGAACGATTCGCAGTTAATCCTGGCCTGTTAGAAACATCAGAAGGCTGT
AGACAAATACTGGGACAGCTACAACCATCCCTTCAGACAGGATCAGAAGAACTTAGATCATTATATAATA
CAGTAGCAACCCTCTATTGTGTGCATCAAAGGATAGAGATAAAAGACACCAAGGAAGCTTTAGACAAGAT
AGAGGAAGAGCAAAACAAAAGTAAGACCACCGCACAGCAAGCGGCCGCTGATCTTCAGACCTGGAGGAGG
AGATATGAGGGACAATTGGAGAAGTGAATTATATAAATATAAAGTAGTAAAAATTGAACCATTAGGAGTA
GCACCCACCAAGGCAAAGAGAAGAGTGGTGCAGAGAGAAAAAAGAGCAGTGGGAATAGGAGCTTTGTTCC
TTGGGTTCTTGGGAGCAGCAGGAAGCACTATGGGCGCAGCGTCAATGACGCTGACGGTACAGGCCAGACA
ATTATTGTCTGGTATAGTGCAGCAGCAGAACAATTTGCTGAGGGCTATTGAGGCGCAACAGCATCTGTTG
CAACTCACAGTCTGGGGCATCAAGCAGCTCCAGGCAAGAATCCTGGCTGTGGAAAGATACCTAAAGGATC
AACAGCTCCTGGGGATTTGGGGTTGCTCTGGAAAACTCATTTGCACCACTGCTGTGCCTTGGAATGCTAG
TTGGAGTAATAAATCTCTGGAACAGATTTGGAATCACACGACCTGGATGGAGTGGGACAGAGAAATTAAC
AATTACACAAGCTTAATACACTCCTTAATTGAAGAATCGCAAAACCAGCAAGAAAAGAATGAACAAGAAT
TATTGGAATTAGATAAATGGGCAAGTTTGTGGAATTGGTTTAACATAACAAATTGGCTGTGGTATATAAA
ATTATTCATAATGATAGTAGGAGGCTTGGTAGGTTTAAGAATAGTTTTTGCTGTACTTTCTATAGTGAAT
AGAGTTAGGCAGGGATATTCACCATTATCGTTTCAGACCCACCTCCCAACCCCGAGGGCTAGCCCGGCCA
GTGCCAAGTTGAGACACATTCCACACATTCCACTGCAAGCTTGAGACACATTCCACACATTCCACTGCAA
GCTTCTAGAGATCTGCAGGTCGAGGTCGACGGTATCGATAAGCTTGGGGGTGGGCGCCGGGGGGACCTTA
AAGCCTCTGCCCCCCAAGGAGCCCTTCCCAGACAGCCGCCGGCACCCACCGCTCCGTGGGACGATCCCCC
AAGAGCTTGGCATTCCGGTACTGTTGGTAAAGCGACCC
