Features (pLannotate 1.2.2; 27 found; start..end, strand, type, name):
      1..708     +  CDS            mStrawberry: mStrawberry is a basic (constitutively fluorescent) red fluorescent protein published in 2004, derived from Discosoma sp.. It is reported to be a somewhat slowly-maturing monomer with low acid sensitivity.
    753..870     +  misc_feature   cPPT/CTS: central polypurine tract and central termination sequence of HIV-1
    929..1429    +  promoter       hPGK promoter: human phosphoglycerate kinase 1 promoter
   1441..1836    +  CDS            BSD: blasticidin S deaminase; Aspergillus terreus BSD; confers resistance to blasticidin
   1872..2460    +  misc_feature   WPRE: woodchuck hepatitis virus posttranscriptional regulatory element
   2511..2530    +  misc_feature   cPPT/CTS (fragment): central polypurine tract and central termination sequence of HIV-1
   2532..2765    +  LTR            3' LTR (ΔU3): self-inactivating 3' long terminal repeat (LTR) from HIV-1
   2843..2964    +  polyA_signal   SV40 poly(A) signal: SV40 polyadenylation signal
   3004..3139    +  rep_origin     SV40 ori: SV40 origin of replication
   3160..3178    -  promoter       T7 promoter: promoter for bacteriophage T7 RNA polymerase
   3186..3341    +  CDS            lacZα (fragment): LacZα fragment of β-galactosidase; lacZ fragment
   3346..3774    +  rep_origin     f1 ori (sequence partly withheld): f1 bacteriophage origin of replication; arrow indicates direction of (+) strand synthesis
   3827..3931    +  promoter       AmpR promoter: bla
   3932..4792    +  CDS            AmpR: β-lactamase; bla; confers resistance to ampicillin, carbenicillin, and related antibiotics
   4963..5551    +  rep_origin     ori: high-copy-number ColE1/pMB1/pBR322/pUC origin of replication
   5734..5826    +  CDS            lacI (fragment): lac repressor; lacI; The lac repressor binds to the lac operator to inhibit transcription in E. coli. This inhibition can be relieved by adding lactose or isopropyl-β-D-thiogalactopyranoside (IPTG).
   5839..5860    +  protein_bind   CAP binding site: CAP binding activates transcription in the presence of cAMP. E. coli catabolite activator protein
   5875..5905    +  promoter       lac promoter: promoter for the E. coli lac operon
   5913..5929    +  protein_bind   lac operator: The lac repressor binds to the lac operator to inhibit transcription in E. coli. This inhibition can be relieved by adding lactose or isopropyl-β-D-thiogalactopyranoside (IPTG). lac repressor encoded by lacI
   5974..5992    +  promoter       T3 promoter: promoter for bacteriophage T3 RNA polymerase
   6020..6246    +  promoter       RSV promoter: Rous sarcoma virus enhancer/promoter
   6247..6427    +  LTR            5' LTR (truncated): truncated 5' long terminal repeat (LTR) from HIV-1
   6474..6599    +  misc_feature   HIV-1 Ψ: packaging signal of human immunodeficiency virus type 1
   6583..6946    +  CDS            HIV-1 gag (fragment): gag protein from human immunodeficiency virus 1; gag
   7092..7325    +  misc_feature   RRE: The Rev response element (RRE) of HIV-1 allows for Rev-dependent mRNA export from the nucleus to the cytoplasm.
   7702..7723    +  CDS            Rev (fragment): human immunodeficiency virus 1 (HIV-1) Rev protein; rev; enhances nuclear export of unspliced and incompletely spliced viral mRNAs
   7911..7937    -  misc_feature   MCS (fragment): pBluescript multiple cloning site
>Addgene plasmid #158682 | YAP/TAZ-TRE-mStrawberry reporter Sequencing Result | analyzer sequence | sequence record 309773
ATGGTGAGCAAGGGCGAGGAGAATAACATGGCCATCATCAAGGAGTTCATGCGCTTCAAGGTGCGCATGG
AGGGCTCCGTGAACGGCCACGAGTTCGAGATCGAGGGCGAGGGCGAGGGCCGCCCCTACGAGGGCACCCA
GACCGCCAAGCTGAAGGTGACCAAGGGTGGCCCCCTGCCCTTCGCCTGGGACATCCTAACCCCCAACTTC
ACCTACGGCTCCAAGGCCTACGTGAAGCACCCCGCCGACATCCCCGACTACTTGAAGCTGTCCTTCCCCG
AGGGCTTCAAGTGGGAGCGCGTGATGAACTTCGAGGACGGCGGCGTGGTGACCGTGACCCAGGACTCCTC
CCTGCAGGACGGCGAGTTCATCTACAAGGTGAAGCTGCGCGGCACCAACTTCCCCTCCGACGGCCCCGTA
ATGCAGAAGAAGACCATGGGCTGGGAGGCCTCCTCCGAGCGGATGTACCCCGAGGACGGCGCCCTGAAGG
GCGAGATCAAGATGAGGCTGAAGCTGAAGGACGGCGGCCACTACGACGCTGAGGTCAAGACCACCTACAA
GGCCAAGAAGCCCGTGCAGCTGCCCGGCGCCTACATCGTCGGCATCAAGTTGGACATCACCTCCCACAAC
GAGGACTACACCATCGTGGAACTGTACGAACGCGCCGAGGGCCGCCACTCCACCGGCGGCATGGACGAGC
TGTACAAGTAAGAATTCTAGATCTTGAGACAAATGGCAGTATTCATCCACAATTTTAAAAGAAAAGGGGG
GATTGGGGGGTACAGTGCAGGGGAAAGAATAGTAGACATAATAGCAACAGACATACAAACTAAAGAATTA
CAAAAACAAATTACAAAAATTCAAAATTTTCGGGTTTATTACAGGGACAGCAGAGATCCACTTTGGCGCC
GGCTCGAGGGGGCCCGGGTTGCGCCTTTTCCAAGGCAGCCCTGGGTTTGCGCAGGGACGCGGCTGCTCTG
GGCGTGGTTCCGGGAAACGCAGCGGCGCCGACCCTGGGTCTCGCACATTCTTCACGTCCGTTCGCAGCGT
CACCCGGATCTTCGCCGCTACCCTTGTGGGCCCCCCGGCGACGCTTCCTGCTCCGCCCCTAAGTCGGGAA
GGTTCCTTGCGGTTCGCGGCGTGCCGGACGTGACAAACGGAAGCCGCACGTCTCACTAGTACCCTCGCAG
ACGGACAGCGCCAGGGAGCAATGGCAGCGCGCCGACCGCGATGGGCTGTGGCCAATAGCGGCTGCTCAGC
AGGGCGCGCCGAGAGCAGCGGCCGGGAAGGGGCGGTGCGGGAGGCGGGGTGTGGGGCGGTAGTGTGGGCC
CTGTTCCTGCCCGCGCGGTGTTCCGCATTCTGCAAGCCTCCGGAGCGCACGTCGGCAGTCGGCTCCCTCG
TTGACCGAATCACCGACCTCTCTCCCCAGGGGGTACCACCATGGCCAAGCCTTTGTCTCAAGAAGAATCC
ACCCTCATTGAAAGAGCAACGGCTACAATCAACAGCATCCCCATCTCTGAAGACTACAGCGTCGCCAGCG
CAGCTCTCTCTAGCGACGGCCGCATCTTCACTGGTGTCAATGTATATCATTTTACTGGGGGACCTTGTGC
AGAACTCGTGGTGCTGGGCACTGCTGCTGCTGCGGCAGCTGGCAACCTGACTTGTATCGTCGCGATCGGA
AATGAGAACAGGGGCATCTTGAGCCCCTGCGGACGGTGCCGACAGGTGCTTCTCGATCTGCATCCTGGGA
TCAAAGCCATAGTGAAGGACAGTGATGGACAGCCGACGGCAGTTGGGATTCGTGAATTGCTGCCCTCTGG
TTATGTGTGGGAGGGCCTGCAGCTGCAGTAGTAAAGACGCGTTAAGTCGACAATCAACCTCTGGATTACA
AAATTTGTGAAAGATTGACTGGTATTCTTAACTATGTTGCTCCTTTTACGCTATGTGGATACGCTGCTTT
AATGCCTTTGTATCATGCTATTGCTTCCCGTATGGCTTTCATTTTCTCCTCCTTGTATAAATCCTGGTTG
CTGTCTCTTTATGAGGAGTTGTGGCCCGTTGTCAGGCAACGTGGCGTGGTGTGCACTGTGTTTGCTGACG
CAACCCCCACTGGTTGGGGCATTGCCACCACCTGTCAGCTCCTTTCCGGGACTTTCGCTTTCCCCCTCCC
TATTGCCACGGCGGAACTCATCGCCGCCTGCCTTGCCCGCTGCTGGACAGGGGCTCGGCTGTTGGGCACT
GACAATTCCGTGGTGTTGTCGGGGAAATCATCGTCCTTTCCTTGGCTGCTCGCCTGTGTTGCCACCTGGA
TTCTGCGCGGGACGTCCTTCTGCTACGTCCCTTCGGCCCTCAATCCAGCGGACCTTCCTTCCCGCGGCCT
GCTGCCGGCTCTGCGGCCTCTTCCGCGTCTTCGCCTTCGCCCTCAGACGAGTCGGATCTCCCTTTGGGCC
GCCTCCCCGCGTCGACTTTAAGACCAATGACTTACAAGGCAGCTGTAGATCTTAGCCACTTTTTAAAAGA
AAAGGGGGGACTGGAAGGGCTAATTCACTCCCAACGAAGACAAGATCTGCTTTTTGCTTGTACTGGGTCT
CTCTGGTTAGACCAGATCTGAGCCTGGGAGCTCTCTGGCTAACTAGGGAACCCACTGCTTAAGCCTCAAT
AAAGCTTGCCTTGAGTGCTTCAAGTAGTGTGTGCCCGTCTGTTGTGTGACTCTGGTAACTAGAGATCCCT
CAGACCCTTTTAGTCAGTGTGGAAAATCTCTAGCAGTACGTATAGTAGTTCATGTCATCTTATTATTCAG
TATTTATAACTTGCAAAGAAATGAATATCAGAGAGTGAGAGGAACTTGTTTATTGCAGCTTATAATGGTT
ACAAATAAAGCAATAGCATCACAAATTTCACAAATAAAGCATTTTTTTCACTGCATTCTAGTTGTGGTTT
GTCCAAACTCATCAATGTATCTTATCATGTCTGGCTCTAGCTATCCCGCCCCTAACTCCGCCCATCCCGC
CCCTAACTCCGCCCAGTTCCGCCCATTCTCCGCCCCATGGCTGACTAATTTTTTTTATTTATGCAGAGGC
CGAGGCCGCCTCGGCCTCTGAGCTATTCCAGAAGTAGTGAGGAGGCTTTTTTGGAGGCCTAGGGACGTAC
CCAATTCGCCCTATAGTGAGTCGTATTACGCGCGCTCACTGGCCGTCGTTTTACAACGTCGTGACTGGGA
AAACCCTGGCGTTACCCAACTTAATCGCCTTGCAGCACATCCCCCTTTCGCCAGCTGGCGTAATAGCGAA
GAGGCCCGCACCGATCGCCCTTCCCAACAGTTGCGCAGCCTGAATGGCGAATGGG
[124 nt withheld, positions 3346-3469]
C
[91 nt withheld, positions 3471-3561]
A
[49 nt withheld, positions 3563-3611]
CCTTTGACGTTGGAGTCCACGTTCTTT
[37 nt withheld, positions 3639-3675]
ACCCTATCTCGGTCTATTCTTTTGATTTATAAGGGATTTTGCCGATTTCGGCCTATTGGTTAAAAAATGA
GCTGATTTAACAAAAATTTAACGCGAATTTTAACAAAATATTAACGCTTACAATTTAGGTGGCACTTTTC
GGGGAAATGTGCGCGGAACCCCTATTTGTTTATTTTTCTAAATACATTCAAATATGTATCCGCTCATGAG
ACAATAACCCTGATAAATGCTTCAATAATATTGAAAAAGGAAGAGTATGAGTATTCAACATTTCCGTGTC
GCCCTTATTCCCTTTTTTGCGGCATTTTGCCTTCCTGTTTTTGCTCACCCAGAAACGCTGGTGAAAGTAA
AAGATGCTGAAGATCAGTTGGGTGCACGAGTGGGTTACATCGAACTGGATCTCAACAGCGGTAAGATCCT
TGAGAGTTTTCGCCCCGAAGAACGTTTTCCAATGATGAGCACTTTTAAAGTTCTGCTATGTGGCGCGGTA
TTATCCCGTATTGACGCCGGGCAAGAGCAACTCGGTCGCCGCATACACTATTCTCAGAATGACTTGGTTG
AGTACTCACCAGTCACAGAAAAGCATCTTACGGATGGCATGACAGTAAGAGAATTATGCAGTGCTGCCAT
AACCATGAGTGATAACACTGCGGCCAACTTACTTCTGACAACGATCGGAGGACCGAAGGAGCTAACCGCT
TTTTTGCACAACATGGGGGATCATGTAACTCGCCTTGATCGTTGGGAACCGGAGCTGAATGAAGCCATAC
CAAACGACGAGCGTGACACCACGATGCCTGTAGCAATGGCAACAACGTTGCGCAAACTATTAACTGGCGA
ACTACTTACTCTAGCTTCCCGGCAACAATTAATAGACTGGATGGAGGCGGATAAAGTTGCAGGACCACTT
CTGCGCTCGGCCCTTCCGGCTGGCTGGTTTATTGCTGATAAATCTGGAGCCGGTGAGCGTGGGTCTCGCG
GTATCATTGCAGCACTGGGGCCAGATGGTAAGCCCTCCCGTATCGTAGTTATCTACACGACGGGGAGTCA
GGCAACTATGGATGAACGAAATAGACAGATCGCTGAGATAGGTGCCTCACTGATTAAGCATTGGTAACTG
TCAGACCAAGTTTACTCATATATACTTTAGATTGATTTAAAACTTCATTTTTAATTTAAAAGGATCTAGG
TGAAGATCCTTTTTGATAATCTCATGACCAAAATCCCTTAACGTGAGTTTTCGTTCCACTGAGCGTCAGA
CCCCGTAGAAAAGATCAAAGGATCTTCTTGAGATCCTTTTTTTCTGCGCGTAATCTGCTGCTTGCAAACA
AAAAAACCACCGCTACCAGCGGTGGTTTGTTTGCCGGATCAAGAGCTACCAACTCTTTTTCCGAAGGTAA
CTGGCTTCAGCAGAGCGCAGATACCAAATACTGTTCTTCTAGTGTAGCCGTAGTTAGGCCACCACTTCAA
GAACTCTGTAGCACCGCCTACATACCTCGCTCTGCTAATCCTGTTACCAGTGGCTGCTGCCAGTGGCGAT
AAGTCGTGTCTTACCGGGTTGGACTCAAGACGATAGTTACCGGATAAGGCGCAGCGGTCGGGCTGAACGG
GGGGTTCGTGCACACAGCCCAGCTTGGAGCGAACGACCTACACCGAACTGAGATACCTACAGCGTGAGCT
ATGAGAAAGCGCCACGCTTCCCGAAGGGAGAAAGGCGGACAGGTATCCGGTAAGCGGCAGGGTCGGAACA
GGAGAGCGCACGAGGGAGCTTCCAGGGGGAAACGCCTGGTATCTTTATAGTCCTGTCGGGTTTCGCCACC
TCTGACTTGAGCGTCGATTTTTGTGATGCTCGTCAGGGGGGCGGAGCCTATGGAAAAACGCCAGCAACGC
GGCCTTTTTACGGTTCCTGGCCTTTTGCTGGCCTTTTGCTCACATGTTCTTTCCTGCGTTATCCCCTGAT
TCTGTGGATAACCGTATTACCGCCTTTGAGTGAGCTGATACCGCTCGCCGCAGCCGAACGACCGAGCGCA
GCGAGTCAGTGAGCGAGGAAGCGGAAGAGCGCCCAATACGCAAACCGCCTCTCCCCGCGCGTTGGCCGAT
TCATTAATGCAGCTGGCACGACAGGTTTCCCGACTGGAAAGCGGGCAGTGAGCGCAACGCAATTAATGTG
AGTTAGCTCACTCATTAGGCACCCCAGGCTTTACACTTTATGCTTCCGGCTCGTATGTTGTGTGGAATTG
TGAGCGGATAACAATTTCACACAGGAAACAGCTATGACCATGATTACGCCAAGCGCGCAATTAACCCTCA
CTAAAGGGAACAAAAGCTGGAGCTGCAAGCTTAATGTAGTCTTATGCAATACTCTTGTAGTCTTGCAACA
TGGTAACGATGAGTTAGCAACATGCCTTACAAGGAGAGAAAAAGCACCGTGCATGCCGATTGGTGGAAGT
AAGGTGGTACGATCGTGCCTTATTAGGAAGGCAACAGACGGGTCTGACATGGATTGGACGAACCACTGAA
TTGCCGCATTGCAGAGATATTGTATTTAAGTGCCTAGCTCGATACATAAACGGGTCTCTCTGGTTAGACC
AGATCTGAGCCTGGGAGCTCTCTGGCTAACTAGGGAACCCACTGCTTAAGCCTCAATAAAGCTTGCCTTG
AGTGCTTCAAGTAGTGTGTGCCCGTCTGTTGTGTGACTCTGGTAACTAGAGATCCCTCAGACCCTTTTAG
TCAGTGTGGAAAATCTCTAGCAGTGGCGCCCGAACAGGGACTTGAAAGCGAAAGGGAAACCAGAGGAGCT
CTCTCGACGCAGGACTCGGCTTGCTGAAGCGCGCACGGCAAGAGGCGAGGGGCGGCGACTGGTGAGTACG
CCAAAAATTTTGACTAGCGGAGGCTAGAAGGAGAGAGATGGGTGCGAGAGCGTCAGTATTAAGCGGGGGA
GAATTAGATCGCGATGGGAAAAAATTCGGTTAAGGCCAGGGGGAAAGAAAAAATATAAATTAAAACATAT
AGTATGGGCAAGCAGGGAGCTAGAACGATTCGCAGTTAATCCTGGCCTGTTAGAAACATCAGAAGGCTGT
AGACAAATACTGGGACAGCTACAACCATCCCTTCAGACAGGATCAGAAGAACTTAGATCATTATATAATA
CAGTAGCAACCCTCTATTGTGTGCATCAAAGGATAGAGATAAAAGACACCAAGGAAGCTTTAGACAAGAT
AGAGGAAGAGCAAAACAAAAGTAAGACCACCGCACAGCAAGCGGCCGCTGATCTTCAGACCTGGAGGAGG
AGATATGAGGGACAATTGGAGAAGTGAATTATATAAATATAAAGTAGTAAAAATTGAACCATTAGGAGTA
GCACCCACCAAGGCAAAGAGAAGAGTGGTGCAGAGAGAAAAAAGAGCAGTGGGAATAGGAGCTTTGTTCC
TTGGGTTCTTGGGAGCAGCAGGAAGCACTATGGGCGCAGCGTCAATGACGCTGACGGTACAGGCCAGACA
ATTATTGTCTGGTATAGTGCAGCAGCAGAACAATTTGCTGAGGGCTATTGAGGCGCAACAGCATCTGTTG
CAACTCACAGTCTGGGGCATCAAGCAGCTCCAGGCAAGAATCCTGGCTGTGGAAAGATACCTAAAGGATC
AACAGCTCCTGGGGATTTGGGGTTGCTCTGGAAAACTCATTTGCACCACTGCTGTGCCTTGGAATGCTAG
TTGGAGTAATAAATCTCTGGAACAGATTTGGAATCACACGACCTGGATGGAGTGGGACAGAGAAATTAAC
AATTACACAAGCTTAATACACTCCTTAATTGAAGAATCGCAAAACCAGCAAGAAAAGAATGAACAAGAAT
TATTGGAATTAGATAAATGGGCAAGTTTGTGGAATTGGTTTAACATAACAAATTGGCTGTGGTATATAAA
ATTATTCATAATGATAGTAGGAGGCTTGGTAGGTTTAAGAATAGTTTTTGCTGTACTTTCTATAGTGAAT
AGAGTTAGGCAGGGATATTCACCATTATCGTTTCAGACCCACCTCCCAACCCCGAGGGCTAGCCCGGCCA
GTGCCAAGTTGAGACACATTCCACACATTCCACTGCAAGCTTGAGACACATTCCACACATTCCACTGCAA
GCTTCTAGCCCGGCCAGTGCCAAGTTGAGACACATTCCACACATTCCACTGCAAGCTTGAGACACATTCC
ACACATTCCACTGCAAGCTTCTAGAGATCTGCAGGTCGAGGTCGACGGTATCGATAAGCTTGGGGGTGGG
CGCCGGGGGGACCTTAAAGCCTCTGCCCCCCAAGGAGCCCTTCCCAGACAGCCGCCGGCACCCACCGCTC
CGTGGGACGATCCCCCAAGAGCTTGGCATTCCGGTACTGTTGGTAAAGCGACCC
